>Addgene plasmid #227891 | pML346_VPS35-C-term_XTEN80-mEGFP-3xHA_pTMPLT | addgene full sequence | sequence record 455737 | Addgene NGS Result
CTTGCCCGGCGTCAATACGGGATAATACCGCGCCACATAGCAGAACTTTAAAAGTGCTCATCATTGGAAA
ACGTTCTTCGGGGCGAAAACTCTCAAGGATCTTACCGCTGTTGAGATCCAGTTCGATGTAACCCACTCGT
GCACCCAACTGATCTTCAGCATCTTTTACTTTCACCAGCGTTTCTGGGTGAGCAAAAACAGGAAGGCAAA
ATGCCGCAAAAAAGGGAATAAGGGCGACACGGAAATGTTGAATACTCATACTCTTCCTTTTTCAATATTA
TTGAAGCATTTATCAGGGTTATTGTCTCATGAGCGGATACATATTTGAATGTATTTAGAAAAATAAACAA
ATAGGGGTTCCGCGCACATTTCCCCGAAAAGTGCCAGATACCTGAAACAAAACCCATCGTACGGCCAAGG
AAGTCTCCAATAACTGTGATCCACCACAAGCGCCAGGGTTTTCCCAGTCACGACGTTGTAAAACGACGGC
CAGTCATGCATAATCCGCACGCATCTGGAATAAGGAAGTGCCATTCCGCCTGACCTGGAGCTTACTGGTG
TCACTTCCCTAAACGCAGTATCCTTTTAGCAATACAGTTTTGGTCAAGATTTGTAAGTTAAATAAAATTT
TGCTTGTTTTTCTTTTTTTGACAGAGTCTGGCTCTGTCACCCAGGCTGGAGTGCAGTGGCAATCTCAGCT
CATTGCAACCTCTGCCTCCCAGGTTCAAGCAATTCTCATGCCTCAGCCTCCTGAATAGCTGGTATTATAG
GCGCCCGGCACCACGCCCAGCTAATTTTTGTATTATTACTAGAGATGGGGTTCCACCATGTTGGCCAGGC
TGGTCTGAAAACTCCTGACTTCAAGTGATCTGCCCACCTCAGCCTCCCAAAGTGCTGGGAGTACAGGGAT
GAGCCACTGAGCCGAGCCAATTTTGCTTGTTTTAAAGGGTTGTTTTTTTTTTTTTTTTTTTGATAGTCAG
TAATTGTTCAAACTAGGAATTGTATCCCCATCTTTCTTTTTTCATAATTACTCAGGTAATTGATGAGTGT
AACAGAAGCTCCTCAAAACAGTTTTATTAAATTGCCTTTCATTTTTTGTGGTACGTGCTTGATCATGAAT
TTGTACATATTCTTTTGTAGGTAACAATTCAGGTTTTAAACCAGCTTATCCAAAAGATTCGAGAAGACCT
CCCGAATCTTGAATCCAGTGAAGAAACAGAGCAGATTAACAAACATTTTCATAACACACTGGAGCATTTG
CGCTTGCGGCGGGAATCACCAGAATCCGAGGGGCCAATTTATGAAGGTCTGATCCTTAGTGGTGGTACTT
CCGGGGGAGGGCCGAGCTCTGGCGCACCCCCACCAAGTGGAGGGTCACCTGCCGGGTCCCCAACATCTAC
TGAAGAAGGCACCAGCGAATCCGCAACGCCCGAGTCAGGCCCTGGTACCTCCACAGAACCATCTGAAGGT
AGTGCGCCTGGTTCCCCAGCTGGAAGCCCTACTTCCACCGAAGAAGGCACGTCAACCGAACCAAGTGAAG
GATCTGCCCCTGGGACCAGCACTGAACCATCTGAGGGTGGCGGATTGGAAGTTTTGTTTCAAGGTCCAGG
ATCTAACGGCAGCGTGAGCAAGGGCGAGGAGCTGTTCACCGGGGTGGTGCCCATCCTGGTCGAGCTGGAC
GGCGACGTAAACGGCCACAAGTTCAGCGTGTCCGGCGAGGGCGAGGGCGATGCCACCTACGGCAAGCTGA
CCCTGAAGTTCATCTGCACCACCGGCAAGCTGCCCGTGCCCTGGCCCACCCTCGTGACCACCCTGACCTA
CGGCGTGCAGTGCTTCAGCCGCTACCCCGACCACATGAAGCAGCACGACTTCTTCAAGTCCGCCATGCCC
GAAGGCTACGTCCAGGAGCGCACCATCTTCTTCAAGGACGACGGCAACTACAAGACCCGCGCCGAGGTGA
AGTTCGAGGGCGACACCCTGGTGAACCGCATCGAGCTGAAGGGCATCGACTTCAAGGAGGACGGCAACAT
CCTGGGGCACAAGCTGGAGTACAACTACAACAGCCACAACGTCTATATCATGGCCGACAAGCAGAAGAAC
GGCATCAAGGTGAACTTCAAGATCCGCCACAACATCGAGGACGGCAGCGTGCAGCTCGCCGACCACTACC
AGCAGAACACCCCCATCGGCGACGGCCCCGTGCTGCTGCCCGACAACCACTACCTGAGCACCCAGTCCAA
GCTGAGCAAAGACCCCAACGAGAAGCGCGATCACATGGTCCTGCTGGAGTTCGTGACCGCCGCCGGGATC
ACTCTCGGCATGGACGAGCTGTACAAGGCTGGAGCTGGCTACCCATACGATGTTCCAGATTACGCTTATC
CGTATGACGTCCCGGACTATGCATACCCCTACGATGTACCCGATTACGCCGGTGCAGGGAGTGGAAGTTA
AAAAGGAAATAGCTCACCATACTCCTTTCCATGTACATCCAGTGAGGGTTTTATTACGCTAGGTTTCCCT
TCCATAGATTGTGCCTTTCAGAAATGCTGAGGTAGGTTTCCCATTTCTTACCTGTGATGTGTTTTACCCA
GCACCTCCGGACACTCACCTTCAGGACCTTAATAAAATTATTCACTTGGTAAGTGTTCAAGTCTTTCTGA
TCACCCCAAGTAGCATGACTGATCTGCAATTTAAAATTCCTGTGATCTGTAAAAAAAAAAAAAAAAAAAA
CACAAAACCCACAAGCACTTATCTTGGCTACTAATGAAGCTCTCCTTTTTTTTGTTTGTTTGTTTGCTTC
ATTGTTGATTGTGTATTTTCTTCATTCCTGGGGAGTACTAACCCAAAAGCGTCTGTCTCTTGTTTTCTAG
TCCAGTTTGAGATTAATTTAGAAGAAAGGAATACTGTATGTGAAATTCATCTTGGGCTTTCCCCTAAATT
GCAAGATAAGGCCATGTGTAAGATTTTCCCTAAAACTAGAATATATTAATGCATGTTTGAGAATTTTAAA
GCACCATGGTCAAAACCAGAAGCTATATTTTGCATATTTGGACTCAGCCATCCATTAAGAACCCATGTTG
TCCTCTGGACATATTTATCAATATAATTGGGTTTTAAATAGTATAAAAGAAAACTTGTGATCTATATAAT
TTATGTATCACCTTCATTGTAAATTTAGCAGGAAATGCATCACAATTCGTCAGAAGACCGTCAGTGAAGG
CTAGGTGGAGGCTCAGTGATGATAAGTCTGCGATGGTGGATGCATGTGTCATGGTCATAGCTGTTTCCTG
TGTGAAATTGTTATCCGCTCAGAGGGCACAATCCTATTCCGCGCTATCCGACAATCTCCAAGACATTAGG
TGGAGTTCAGTTCGGCGTATGGCATATGTCGCTGGAAAGAACATGTGAGCAAAAGGCCAGCAAAAGGCCA
GGAACCGTAAAAAGGCCGCGTTGCTGGCGTTTTTCCATAGGCTCCGCCCCCCTGACGAGCATCACAAAAA
TCGACGCTCAAGTCAGAGGTGGCGAAACCCGACAGGACTATAAAGATACCAGGCGTTTCCCCCTGGAAGC
TCCCTCGTGCGCTCTCCTGTTCCGACCCTGCCGCTTACCGGATACCTGTCCGCCTTTCTCCCTTCGGGAA
GCGTGGCGCTTTCTCATAGCTCACGCTGTAGGTATCTCAGTTCGGTGTAGGTCGTTCGCTCCAAGCTGGG
CTGTGTGCACGAACCCCCCGTTCAGCCCGACCGCTGCGCCTTATCCGGTAACTATCGTCTTGAGTCCAAC
CCGGTAAGACACGACTTATCGCCACTGGCAGCAGCCACTGGTAACAGGATTAGCAGAGCGAGGTATGTAG
GCGGTGCTACAGAGTTCTTGAAGTGGTGGCCTAACTACGGCTACACTAGAAGAACAGTATTTGGTATCTG
CGCTCTGCTGAAGCCAGTTACCTTCGGAAAAAGAGTTGGTAGCTCTTGATCCGGCAAACAAACCACCGCT
GGTAGCGGTGGTTTTTTTGTTTGCAAGCAGCAGATTACGCGCAGAAAAAAAGGATCTCAAGAAGATCCTT
TGATCTTTTCTACGGGGTCTGACGCTCTATTCAACAAAGCCGCCGTCCCGTCAAGTCAGCGTAAATGGGT
AGGGGGCTTCAAATCGTCCTCGTGATACCAATTCGGAGCCTGCTTTTTTGTACAAACTTGTTGATAATGG
CAATTCAAGGATCTTCACCTAGATCCTTTTAAATTAAAAATGAAGTTTTAAATCAATCTAAAGTATATAT
GAGTAAACTTGGTCTGACAGTTACCAATGCTTAATCAGTGAGGCACCTATCTCAGCGATCTGTCTATTTC
GTTCATCCATAGTTGCCTGACTCCCCGTCGTGTAGATAACTACGATACGGGAGGGCTTACCATCTGGCCC
CAGTGCTGCAATGATACCGCGAGAGCCACGCTCACCGGCTCCAGATTTATCAGCAATAAACCAGCCAGCC
GGAAGGGCCGAGCGCAGAAGTGGTCCTGCAACTTTATCCGCCTCCATCCAGTCTATTAATTGTTGCCGGG
AAGCTAGAGTAAGTAGTTCGCCAGTTAATAGTTTGCGCAACGTTGTTGCCATTGCTACAGGCATCGTGGT
GTCACGCTCGTCGTTTGGTATGGCTTCATTCAGCTCCGGTTCCCAACGATCAAGGCGAGTTACATGATCC
CCCATGTTGTGCAAAAAAGCGGTTAGCTCCTTCGGTCCTCCGATCGTTGTCAGAAGTAAGTTGGCCGCAG
TGTTATCACTCATGGTTATGGCAGCACTGCATAATTCTCTTACTGTCATGCCATCCGTAAGATGCTTTTC
TGTGACTGGTGAGTACTCAACCAAGTCATTCTGAGAATAGTGTATGCGGCGACCGAGTTGCT
Features (pLannotate 1.2.2; 10 found; start..end, strand, type, name):
    260..364     -  promoter       AmpR promoter: bla
    451..494     -  CDS            lacZα (fragment): LacZα fragment of β-galactosidase; lacZ fragment
    692..847     +  CDS            C9orf85 (fragment): CI085_HUMAN - Experimental evidence at protein level: Swiss-Prot protein existence level 1. From Homo sapiens (Human).
    852..944     +  CDS            GVQW1 (fragment): GVQW1_HUMAN - Also known as TIGD1L2. Experimental evidence at transcript level: Swiss-Prot protein existence level 2. From Homo sapiens (Human).
   1141..1302    +  CDS            VPS35 (fragment): VPS35_HUMAN - Also known as MEM3. Experimental evidence at protein level: Swiss-Prot protein existence level 1. (Microbial infection) The heterotrimeric retromer cargo- selective complex (CSC) mediates the exit of human papillomavirus from the early endosome and the delivery to the Golgi apparatus. From Homo sapiens (Human).
   1624..2337    +  CDS            mEGFP: mEGFP is a basic (constitutively fluorescent) green fluorescent protein published in 2002, derived from Aequorea victoria. It has moderate acid sensitivity.
   2377..2403    +  CDS            3xHA (fragment): three tandem HA epitope tags
   3462..4050    -  rep_origin     ori: high-copy-number ColE1/pMB1/pBR322/pUC origin of replication
   4167..4191    -  protein_bind   attB1: mutant version of attB; recombination site for the Gateway® BP reaction BP Clonase™
   4291..259     -  CDS            AmpR (across the origin): β-lactamase; bla; confers resistance to ampicillin, carbenicillin, and related antibiotics
