[The description below was written by a language model from this plasmid's Addgene catalogue record and pLannotate feature annotations shown in this document.]
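Description:
pML346_VPS35-C-term_XTEN80-mEGFP-3xHA_pTMPLT is a 4,892-nt donor plasmid that supplies a homology-directed repair template for CRISPR-based knock-in at the human VPS35 locus. It is built in the pTwist Amp High Copy backbone by Golden Gate assembly and is propagated in E. coli through a high-copy ColE1/pUC-type origin, with selection by the β-lactamase (AmpR) gene under its own bla promoter. The plasmid has no annotated mammalian promoter, guide RNA cassette or nuclease gene. This fits its role as a template only: the tag is meant to be expressed from the endogenous VPS35 promoter after integration.

The payload is a tag cassette flanked by VPS35 genomic homology arms, designed for in-frame insertion at the C terminus of the protein. In the feature table, the upstream arm contains a fragment of the VPS35 coding sequence. Short hits to C9orf85 and GVQW1 also fall in this region, and these most likely reflect incidental similarity within intronic or repetitive genomic sequence rather than deliberate inserts. Downstream of the VPS35 fragment is an unannotated stretch that matches the position of the XTEN80 linker named in the construct title. It is followed by monomeric EGFP and an HA epitope array, which was detected only as a partial 3xHA match. The unannotated sequence after the tags presumably forms the downstream homology arm. Small lacZα and attB1 remnants are backbone leftovers.

VPS35 is a core subunit of the retromer cargo-selective complex. According to the record, the resulting endogenous fusion serves as an organelle marker, with GFP for fluorescence and epitope tags for mass spectrometry analysis.
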