Addgene plasmid #227891: pML346_VPS35-C-term_XTEN80-mEGFP-3xHA_pTMPLT
Purpose: Homology repair template for genome engineering. Organelle endogenous marker expressing GFP and epitope tags for mass spectrometry.
Depositing lab: Manuel Leonetti. Publication: Global organelle profiling reveals subcellular localization and remodeling at proteome scale. Hein MY, Peng D, Todorova V, McCarthy F, Kim K, Liu C, Savy L, Januel C, Baltazar-Nunez R, Sekhar M, Vaid S, Bax S, Vangipuram M, Burgess J, Njoya L, Wang E, Ivanov IE, Byrum JR, Pradeep S, Gonzalez CG, Aniseia Y, Creery JS, McMorrow AH, Sunshine S, Yeung-Levy S, DeFelice BC, Mehta SB, Itzhak DN, Elias JE, Leonetti MD. Cell. 2024 Dec 26:S0092-8674(24)01344-8. doi: 10.1016/j.cell.2024.11.028. PubMed 39742809.
Backbone
  Vector backbone: pTwist Amp High Copy
  Backbone manufacturer: Twist Biosciences
  Vector type: CRISPR
Growth in bacteria
  Bacterial resistance: Ampicillin, 100 μg/mL
  Growth temperature: 37°C
  Growth strain: DH5alpha
  Copy number: High Copy
Gene/Insert
  Gene/Insert name: VPS35 homology arms with mEGFP-3xHA for insertion at C terminus
  Species: H. sapiens (human)
  Cloning method: Golden Gate
Terms and licenses: Academic/Nonprofit Terms; Industry Terms: Not Available to Industry
How to cite: pML346_VPS35-C-term_XTEN80-mEGFP-3xHA_pTMPLT was a gift from Manuel Leonetti (Addgene plasmid # 227891 ; http://n2t.net/addgene:227891 ; RRID:Addgene_227891)
